>Addgene plasmid #110503 | mCherry-Rab5C-S35N | addgene full sequence | sequence record 210729 | Addgene NGS Result
CGTTACATAACTTACGGTAAATGGCCCGCCTGGCTGACCGCCCAACGACCCCCGCCCATTGACGTCAATA
ATGACGTATGTTCCCATAGTAACGCCAATAGGGACTTTCCATTGACGTCAATGGGTGGAGTATTTACGGT
AAACTGCCCACTTGGCAGTACATCAAGTGTATCATATGCCAAGTACGCCCCCTATTGACGTCAATGACGG
TAAATGGCCCGCCTGGCATTATGCCCAGTACATGACCTTATGGGACTTTCCTACTTGGCAGTACATCTAC
GTATTAGTCATCGCTATTACCATGGTGATGCGGTTTTGGCAGTACATCAATGGGCGTGGATAGCGGTTTG
ACTCACGGGGATTTCCAAGTCTCCACCCCATTGACGTCAATGGGAGTTTGTTTTGGCACCAAAATCAACG
GGACTTTCCAAAATGTCGTAACAACTCCGCCCCATTGACGCAAATGGGCGGTAGGCGTGTACGGTGGGAG
GTCTATATAAGCAGAGCTGGTTTAGTGAACCGTCAGATCCGCTAGCGTTTAAACTTAAGCTTGCCACCAT
GGTGAGCAAGGGCGAGGAGGATAACATGGCCATCATCAAGGAGTTCATGCGCTTCAAGGTGCACATGGAG
GGCTCCGTGAACGGCCACGAGTTCGAGATCGAGGGCGAGGGCGAGGGCCGCCCCTACGAGGGCACCCAGA
CCGCCAAGCTGAAGGTGACCAAGGGTGGCCCCCTGCCCTTCGCCTGGGACATCCTGTCCCCTCAGTTCAT
GTACGGCTCCAAGGCCTACGTGAAGCACCCCGCCGACATCCCCGACTACTTGAAGCTGTCCTTCCCCGAG
GGCTTCAAGTGGGAGCGCGTGATGAACTTCGAGGACGGCGGCGTGGTGACCGTGACCCAGGACTCCTCCC
TGCAGGACGGCGAGTTCATCTACAAGGTGAAGCTGCGCGGCACCAACTTCCCCTCCGACGGCCCCGTAAT
GCAGAAGAAGACCATGGGCTGGGAGGCCTCCTCCGAGCGGATGTACCCCGAGGACGGCGCCCTGAAGGGC
GAGATCAAGCAGAGGCTGAAGCTGAAGGACGGCGGCCACTACGACGCTGAGGTCAAGACCACCTACAAGG
CCAAGAAGCCCGTGCAGCTGCCCGGCGCCTACAACGTCAACATCAAGTTGGACATCACCTCCCACAACGA
GGACTACACCATCGTGGAACAGTACGAACGCGCCGAGGGCCGCCACTCCACCGGCGGCATGGACGAGCTG
TACAAGTCCGGACTCAGATCTCGAGCTCAAGCTTCGAATTCTGCAGTCGACATGGCGGGTCGGGGAGGCG
CAGCACGACCCAATGGACCAGCTGCTGGAAACAAGATCTGTCAATTTAAGCTGGTTCTGCTGGGGGAGTC
TGCGGTAGGCAAAAACAGCCTCGTCCTCCGCTTTGTCAAGGGACAGTTTCACGAGTACCAGGAGAGCACA
ATTGGAGCGGCCTTCCTCACACAGACTGTCTGCCTGGATGACACAACAGTCAAGTTTGAGATCTGGGACA
CAGCTGGACAGGAGCGGTATCACAGCCTGGCCCCCATGTACTATCGGGGGGCCCAGGCTGCCATCGTGGT
CTATGACATCACCAACACAGATACATTTGCACGGGCCAAGAACTGGGTGAAGGAGCTACAGAGGCAGGCC
AGCCCCAACATCGTCATTGCACTCGCGGGTAACAAGGCAGACCTGGCCAGCAAGAGAGCCGTGGAATTCC
AGGAAGCACAAGCCTATGCAGACGACAACAGTTTGCTGTTCATGGAGACATCAGCAAAGACTGCAATGAA
CGTGAACGAAATCTTCATGGCAATAGCTAAGAAGCTTCCCAAGAACGAGCCCCAGAATGCAACTGGTGCT
CCAGGCCGAAACCGAGGTGTGGACCTCCAGGAGAACAACCCAGCCAGCCGGAGCCAGTGCTGCAGCAACT
GAGGATCCACCGGATCTAGATAACTGATCATAATCAGCCATACCACATTTGTAGAGGTTTTACTTGCTTT
AAAAAACCTCCCACACCTCCCCCTGAACCTGAAACATAAAATGAATGCAATTGTTGTTGTTAACTTGTTT
ATTGCAGCTTATAATGGTTACAAATAAAGCAATAGCATCACAAATTTCACAAATAAAGCATTTTTTTCAC
TGCATTCTAGTTGTGGTTTGTCCAAACTCATCAATGTATCTTAACGCGTAAATTGTAAGCGTTAATATTT
TGTTAAAATTCGCGTTAAATTTTTGTTAAATCAGCTCATTTTTTAACCAATAGGCCGAAATCGGCAAAAT
CCCTTATAAATCAAAAGAATAGACCGAGATAGGGT
[37 nt withheld, positions 2346-2382]
AAAGAACGTGGACTCCAACGTCAAAGG
[49 nt withheld, positions 2410-2458]
T
[91 nt withheld, positions 2460-2550]
G
[124 nt withheld, positions 2552-2675]
CAGGTGGCACTTTTCGGGGAAATGTGCGCGGAACCCCTATTTGTTTATTTTTCTAAATACATTCAAATAT
GTATCCGCTCATGAGACAATAACCCTGATAAATGCTTCAATAATATTGAAAAAGGAAGAGTCCTGAGGCG
GAAAGAACCAGCTGTGGAATGTGTGTCAGTTAGGGTGTGGAAAGTCCCCAGGCTCCCCAGCAGGCAGAAG
TATGCAAAGCATGCATCTCAATTAGTCAGCAACCAGGTGTGGAAAGTCCCCAGGCTCCCCAGCAGGCAGA
AGTATGCAAAGCATGCATCTCAATTAGTCAGCAACCATAGTCCCGCCCCTAACTCCGCCCATCCCGCCCC
TAACTCCGCCCAGTTCCGCCCATTCTCCGCCCCATGGCTGACTAATTTTTTTTATTTATGCAGAGGCCGA
GGCCGCCTCGGCCTCTGAGCTATTCCAGAAGTAGTGAGGAGGCTTTTTTGGAGGCCTAGGCTTTTGCAAA
GATCGATCAAGAGACAGGATGAGGATCGTTTCGCATGATTGAACAAGATGGATTGCACGCAGGTTCTCCG
GCCGCTTGGGTGGAGAGGCTATTCGGCTATGACTGGGCACAACAGACAATCGGCTGCTCTGATGCCGCCG
TGTTCCGGCTGTCAGCGCAGGGGCGCCCGGTTCTTTTTGTCAAGACCGACCTGTCCGGTGCCCTGAATGA
ACTGCAAGACGAGGCAGCGCGGCTATCGTGGCTGGCCACGACGGGCGTTCCTTGCGCAGCTGTGCTCGAC
GTTGTCACTGAAGCGGGAAGGGACTGGCTGCTATTGGGCGAAGTGCCGGGGCAGGATCTCCTGTCATCTC
ACCTTGCTCCTGCCGAGAAAGTATCCATCATGGCTGATGCAATGCGGCGGCTGCATACGCTTGATCCGGC
TACCTGCCCATTCGACCACCAAGCGAAACATCGCATCGAGCGAGCACGTACTCGGATGGAAGCCGGTCTT
GTCGATCAGGATGATCTGGACGAAGAGCATCAGGGGCTCGCGCCAGCCGAACTGTTCGCCAGGCTCAAGG
CGAGCATGCCCGACGGCGAGGATCTCGTCGTGACCCATGGCGATGCCTGCTTGCCGAATATCATGGTGGA
AAATGGCCGCTTTTCTGGATTCATCGACTGTGGCCGGCTGGGTGTGGCGGACCGCTATCAGGACATAGCG
TTGGCTACCCGTGATATTGCTGAAGAGCTTGGCGGCGAATGGGCTGACCGCTTCCTCGTGCTTTACGGTA
TCGCCGCTCCCGATTCGCAGCGCATCGCCTTCTATCGCCTTCTTGACGAGTTCTTCTGAGCGGGACTCTG
GGGTTCGAAATGACCGACCAAGCGACGCCCAACCTGCCATCACGAGATTTCGATTCCACCGCCGCCTTCT
ATGAAAGGTTGGGCTTCGGAATCGTTTTCCGGGACGCCGGCTGGATGATCCTCCAGCGCGGGGATCTCAT
GCTGGAGTTCTTCGCCCACCCTAGGGGGAGGCTAACTGAAACACGGAAGGAGACAATACCGGAAGGAACC
CGCGCTATGACGGCAATAAAAAGACAGAATAAAACGCACGGTGTTGGGTCGTTTGTTCATAAACGCGGGG
TTCGGTCCCAGGGCTGGCACTCTGTCGATACCCCACCGAGACCCCATTGGGGCCAATACGCCCGCGTTTC
TTCCTTTTCCCCACCCCACCCCCCAAGTTCGGGTGAAGGCCCAGGGCTCGCAGCCAACGTCGGGGCGGCA
GGCCCTGCCATAGCCTCAGGTTACTCATATATACTTTAGATTGATTTAAAACTTCATTTTTAATTTAAAA
GGATCTAGGTGAAGATCCTTTTTGATAATCTCATGACCAAAATCCCTTAACGTGAGTTTTCGTTCCACTG
AGCGTCAGACCCCGTAGAAAAGATCAAAGGATCTTCTTGAGATCCTTTTTTTCTGCGCGTAATCTGCTGC
TTGCAAACAAAAAAACCACCGCTACCAGCGGTGGTTTGTTTGCCGGATCAAGAGCTACCAACTCTTTTTC
CGAAGGTAACTGGCTTCAGCAGAGCGCAGATACCAAATACTGTTCTTCTAGTGTAGCCGTAGTTAGGCCA
CCACTTCAAGAACTCTGTAGCACCGCCTACATACCTCGCTCTGCTAATCCTGTTACCAGTGGCTGCTGCC
AGTGGCGATAAGTCGTGTCTTACCGGGTTGGACTCAAGACGATAGTTACCGGATAAGGCGCAGCGGTCGG
GCTGAACGGGGGGTTCGTGCACACAGCCCAGCTTGGAGCGAACGACCTACACCGAACTGAGATACCTACA
GCGTGAGCTATGAGAAAGCGCCACGCTTCCCGAAGGGAGAAAGGCGGACAGGTATCCGGTAAGCGGCAGG
GTCGGAACAGGAGAGCGCACGAGGGAGCTTCCAGGGGGAAACGCCTGGTATCTTTATAGTCCTGTCGGGT
TTCGCCACCTCTGACTTGAGCGTCGATTTTTGTGATGCTCGTCAGGGGGGCGGAGCCTATGGAAAAACGC
CAGCAACGCGGCCTTTTTACGGTTCCTGGCCTTTTGCTGGCCTTTTGCTCACATGTTCTTTCCTGCGTTA
TCCCCTGATTCTGTGGATAACCGTATTACCGCCATGCATTAGTTATTAATAGTAATCAATTACGGGGTCA
TTAGTTCATAGCCCATATATGGAGTTCCG
Features (pLannotate 1.2.2; 16 found; start..end, strand, type, name):
      1..304     +  enhancer       CMV enhancer: human cytomegalovirus immediate early enhancer
    305..508     +  promoter       CMV promoter: human cytomegalovirus (CMV) immediate early promoter
    559..1266    +  CDS            mCherry: mCherry is a basic (constitutively fluorescent) red fluorescent protein published in 2004, derived from Discosoma sp.. It is reported to be a very rapidly-maturing monomer with low acid sensitivity.
   1267..1311    +  misc_feature   MCS (fragment): multiple cloning site
   1312..1959    +  CDS            RAB5C: RAB5C_HUMAN - Also known as RABL. Experimental evidence at protein level: Swiss-Prot protein existence level 1. Protein transport. Probably involved in vesicular traffic. From Homo sapiens (Human).
   1985..2069    +  CDS            large T antigen (fragment): large T antigen from SV40 (simian virus 40)
   2092..2213    +  polyA_signal   SV40 poly(A) signal: SV40 polyadenylation signal
   2247..2675    -  rep_origin     f1 ori (sequence partly withheld): f1 bacteriophage origin of replication; arrow indicates direction of (+) strand synthesis
   2702..2806    +  promoter       AmpR promoter: bla
   2808..3165    +  promoter       SV40 promoter: SV40 enhancer and early promoter
   3200..3994    +  CDS            NeoR/KanR: aminoglycoside phosphotransferase from Tn5; aph(3')-II (or nptII); confers resistance to neomycin, kanamycin, and G418 (Geneticin®)
   4015..4167    +  CDS            ble (fragment): BLE_KLEPN - Experimental evidence at protein level: Swiss-Prot protein existence level 1. Binding protein with a strong affinity to the bleomycin family of antibiotics. Binds to CL990; an antimitotic-antibiotic compound. From Klebsiella pneumoniae.
   4226..4273    +  polyA_signal   HSV TK poly(A) signal: herpes simplex virus thymidine kinase polyadenylation signal (Cole and Stacy, 1985)
   4364..4380    -  polyA_signal   bGH poly(A) signal (fragment): bovine growth hormone polyadenylation signal
   4602..5190    +  rep_origin     ori: high-copy-number ColE1/pMB1/pBR322/pUC origin of replication
   5305..5364    +  enhancer       CMV enhancer (fragment): human cytomegalovirus immediate early enhancer
