[The description below was written by a language model from this plasmid's Addgene catalogue record and pLannotate feature annotations shown in this document.]
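Description:
mCherry-Rab5C-S35N is a mammalian expression plasmid built on the pmCherry-C1 backbone that produces human RAB5C carrying the S35N substitution, fused at its N terminus to the red fluorescent protein mCherry. The sequenced construct is about 5.4 kb. Transcription is driven by the human cytomegalovirus immediate early enhancer and promoter. The mCherry coding sequence is followed by a short remnant of the multiple cloning site that acts as a linker, then by the RAB5C open reading frame, which was inserted by ligation-independent cloning. An SV40 polyadenylation signal terminates the transcript. The small "large T antigen" and "ble" fragments and the short bGH poly(A) fragment in the annotation are partial matches rather than functional units.

The plasmid replicates in E. coli from a high-copy ColE1/pUC-type origin and is selected with kanamycin. The NeoR/KanR aminoglycoside phosphotransferase gene sits behind tandem bacterial (bla) and SV40 early promoters and ends with an HSV TK polyadenylation signal. This arrangement allows the same marker to confer G418 resistance in mammalian cells for stable line selection. An f1 origin is also present for single-stranded DNA production.

The record lists the purpose as a dominant negative. Substitutions at this conserved serine in Rab GTPases generally favour the inactive, GDP-bound state and interfere with the endogenous protein. Rab5 isoforms act in vesicular traffic, so the construct is suited to perturbing RAB5C-dependent transport in transfected cells, with red fluorescence identifying the expressing cells and showing where the fusion protein localises. The record does not describe specific experiments.
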