Addgene plasmid #110503: mCherry-Rab5C-S35N
Purpose: Dominant Negative
Depositing lab: Bernardo Mainou. Depositing organization: Emory University.
Backbone
  Vector backbone: pmCherry-C1
  Backbone size w/o insert (bp): 4700
  Vector type: Mammalian Expression
Growth in bacteria
  Bacterial resistance: Kanamycin, 50 μg/mL
  Growth temperature: 37°C
  Growth strain: DH5alpha
  Copy number: High Copy
Gene/Insert
  Gene/Insert name: Rab5C-S35N
  Species: H. sapiens (human)
  Mutation: S35N
  Entrez Gene: RAB5C (a.k.a. L1880, RAB5CL, RAB5L, RABL)
  Tag / fusion protein: mCherry (N terminal on backbone)
  Cloning method: Ligation Independent Cloning
Terms and licenses: Academic/Nonprofit Terms; Industry Terms: Not Available to Industry
How to cite: mCherry-Rab5C-S35N was a gift from Bernardo Mainou (Addgene plasmid # 110503 ; http://n2t.net/addgene:110503 ; RRID:Addgene_110503)
